Addgene plasmid #117844: cjBlue chromoprotein
Purpose: BioBrick pSB1C3 plasmid that constitutively overexpresses cjBlue chromoprotein in E. coli
Depositing lab: Anthony Forster. Depositing organization: Uppsala University. Publication: Engineering a palette of eukaryotic chromoproteins for bacterial synthetic biology. Liljeruhm J, Funk SK, Tietscher S, Edlund AD, Jamal S, Wistrand-Yuen P, Dyrhage K, Gynna A, Ivermark K, Lovgren J, Tornblom V, Virtanen A, Lundin ER, Wistrand-Yuen E, Forster AC. J Biol Eng. 2018 May 10;12:8. doi: 10.1186/s13036-018-0100-0. eCollection 2018. 100 PubMed 29760772.
Backbone
  Vector backbone: BioBrick pSB1C3 vector
  Backbone manufacturer: iGEM Registry
  Modifications to backbone: BioBrick sites removed
  Vector type: Synthetic Biology ; Escherichia coli
Growth in bacteria
  Bacterial resistance: Chloramphenicol, 25 μg/mL
  Growth temperature: 37°C
  Growth strain: DH5alpha
  Copy number: High Copy
Gene/Insert
  Gene/Insert name: promoter, RBS, cjBlue
  Species: Synthetic
  Mutation: BioBrick sites removed
Terms and licenses: Academic/Nonprofit Terms; Industry Terms: Not Available to Industry
How to cite: cjBlue chromoprotein was a gift from Anthony Forster (Addgene plasmid # 117844 ; http://n2t.net/addgene:117844 ; RRID:Addgene_117844)
