[The description below was written by a language model from this plasmid's Addgene catalogue record and pLannotate feature annotations shown in this document.]
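Description:
cjBlue chromoprotein is a small (about 2.8 kb) bacterial expression plasmid built on the iGEM Registry BioBrick vector pSB1C3 and intended for synthetic biology work in Escherichia coli. It replicates from a high-copy ColE1/pUC-type origin and is selected with chloramphenicol through a cat (chloramphenicol acetyltransferase) gene driven by its native cat promoter and followed by the phage lambda t0 terminator. The cloning region is insulated by transcription terminators on both sides, a putative bacterial terminator upstream and the his operon terminator downstream, which is the standard pSB1C3 layout.

The insert is a synthetic cassette described as promoter, ribosome binding site and cjBlue coding sequence, sitting between the BioBrick prefix and suffix. The automated annotation identifies the promoter as a fragment matching the strong constitutive Registry promoter J23119, consistent with the stated purpose of constitutive overexpression without induction. The roughly 700 bp open reading frame was labelled by homology as a related purple sea anemone pigment protein from Anemonia sulcata. This reflects the nearest database match rather than the catalogue identity, which is cjBlue. The RBS is listed in the catalogue entry but was not separately annotated. The record notes that BioBrick sites were removed, for both the insert and the backbone, presumably meaning internal restriction sites that would interfere with BioBrick assembly, since the flanking prefix and suffix are still detected.

Chromoproteins absorb visible light strongly and colour cells without needing excitation or added substrate, so this plasmid serves as a visible-by-eye reporter. It forms part of a palette of eukaryotic chromoproteins engineered for bacterial use, and the cassette can be reused as a standard part.
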