Features (pLannotate 1.2.2; 10 found; start..end, strand, type, name):
      1..44      -  terminator     bacterial terminator: putative bacterial transcription terminator
     47..68      +  misc_feature   BioBrick prefix: BioBrick prefix for parts that do not start with "ATG"
     75..103     +  promoter       J23119 promoter (fragment): bacterial promoter (Registry of Standard Biological Parts BBa J23119)
    130..825     +  CDS            NFCP_ANESU: Experimental evidence at protein level: Swiss-Prot protein existence level 1. Pigment protein that is intensely purple in color. From Anemonia sulcata (Mediterranean snakelocks sea anemone).
    832..852     +  misc_feature   BioBrick suffix: universal suffix for all parts
    853..910     +  terminator     his operon terminator: This putative transcriptin terminator from the E. coli his operon has a 2-bp deletion introduced during synthesis. Its efficiency has not been determined.
   1105..1693    -  rep_origin     ori: high-copy-number ColE1/pMB1/pBR322/pUC origin of replication
   1876..1970    -  terminator     lambda t0 terminator: transcription terminator from phage lambda
   1994..2650    -  CDS            cat: CAT_ECOLX - Experimental evidence at protein level: Swiss-Prot protein existence level 1. This enzyme is an effector of chloramphenicol resistance in bacteria. From Escherichia coli. This protein is used as a marker in many commonly used cloning vectors, such as pACYC184.
   2651..2748    -  promoter       cat promoter: promoter of the E. coli cat gene encoding chloramphenicol acetyltransferase
>Addgene plasmid #117844 | cjBlue chromoprotein | addgene full sequence | sequence record 252088 | Addgene NGS Result
ATTTCAGATAAAAAAAATCCTTAGCTTTCGCTAAGGATGATTTCTGGAATTCGCGGCCGCTTCTAGAGTT
TACGGCTAGCTCAGTCCTAGGTACAATGCTAGCTACTAGAGAAAGAGGAGAAATACTAGATGGCTTCCAA
AATAAGCGACAACGTACGTATCAAACTGTATATGGAGGGCACGGTTAATAATCACCACTTCATGTGTGAA
GCGGAGGGTGAGGGCAAGCCATACGAAGGAACGCAGATGGAAAACATTAAAGTGACCAAAGGAGGCCCGC
TGCCGTTCTCTTTTGATATCCTGACGCCGAACTGCCAATATGGTTCTGTAGCCATAACCAAGTACACGTC
GGGGATTCCGGACTATTTTAAACAGTCATTCCCTGAAGGTTTTACCTGGGAAAGAACCACCATTTATGAA
GATGGGGCTTATCTGACAACTCAGCAGGAAACCAAACTTGATGGAAATTGCTTAGTCTACAATATTAAAA
TCCTCGGCTGCAATTTTCCCCCCAATGGTCCTGTTATGCAGAAAAAAACGCAAGGCTGGGAACCATGTTG
CGAGATGCGCTATACACGTGATGGTGTCTTGTGCGGTCAGACATTAATGGCACTGAAATGTGCCGATGGG
AACCATCTGACTTGTCATCTGCGGACTACTTACCGATCCAAAAAGGCAGCGAAGGCGTTGCAAATGCCAC
CTTTCCATTTTTCAGACCATCGTCCGGAAATTGTGAAGGTTAGCGAGAACGGCACACTGTTTGAGCAGCA
CGAAAGTAGTGTGGCACGCTATTGTCAGACATGCCCGAGCAAACTTGGTCATAATTAATAATACTAGTAG
CGGCCGCTGCAGTCCGGCAAAAAAGGGCAAGGTGTCACCACCCTGCCCTTTTTCTTTAAAACCGAAAAGA
TTACTTCGCGTTATGCAGGCTTCCTCGCTCACTGACTCGCTGCGCTCGGTCGTTCGGCTGCGGCGAGCGG
TATCAGCTCACTCAAAGGCGGTAATACGGTTATCCACAGAATCAGGGGATAACGCAGGAAAGAACATGTG
AGCAAAAGGCCAGCAAAAGGCCAGGAACCGTAAAAAGGCCGCGTTGCTGGCGTTTTTCCACAGGCTCCGC
CCCCCTGACGAGCATCACAAAAATCGACGCTCAAGTCAGAGGTGGCGAAACCCGACAGGACTATAAAGAT
ACCAGGCGTTTCCCCCTGGAAGCTCCCTCGTGCGCTCTCCTGTTCCGACCCTGCCGCTTACCGGATACCT
GTCCGCCTTTCTCCCTTCGGGAAGCGTGGCGCTTTCTCATAGCTCACGCTGTAGGTATCTCAGTTCGGTG
TAGGTCGTTCGCTCCAAGCTGGGCTGTGTGCACGAACCCCCCGTTCAGCCCGACCGCTGCGCCTTATCCG
GTAACTATCGTCTTGAGTCCAACCCGGTAAGACACGACTTATCGCCACTGGCAGCAGCCACTGGTAACAG
GATTAGCAGAGCGAGGTATGTAGGCGGTGCTACAGAGTTCTTGAAGTGGTGGCCTAACTACGGCTACACT
AGAAGAACAGTATTTGGTATCTGCGCTCTGCTGAAGCCAGTTACCTTCGGAAAAAGAGTTGGTAGCTCTT
GATCCGGCAAACAAACCACCGCTGGTAGCGGTGGTTTTTTTGTTTGCAAGCAGCAGATTACGCGCAGAAA
AAAAGGATCTCAAGAAGATCCTTTGATCTTTTCTACGGGGTCTGACGCTCAGTGGAACGAAAACTCACGT
TAAGGGATTTTGGTCATGAGATTATCAAAAAGGATCTTCACCTAGATCCTTTTAAATTAAAAATGAAGTT
TTAAATCAATCTAAAGTATATATGAGTAAACTTGGTCTGACAGCTCGAGGCTTGGATTCTCACCAATAAA
AAACGCCCGGCGGCAACCGAGCGTTCTGAACAAATCCAGATGGAGTTCTGAGGTCATTACTGGATCTATC
AACAGGAGTCCAAGCGAGCTCGATATCAAATTACGCCCCGCCCTGCCACTCATCGCAGTACTGTTGTAAT
TCATTAAGCATTCTGCCGACATGGAAGCCATCACAAACGGCATGATGAACCTGAATCGCCAGCGGCATCA
GCACCTTGTCGCCTTGCGTATAATATTTGCCCATGGTGAAAACGGGGGCGAAGAAGTTGTCCATATTGGC
CACGTTTAAATCAAAACTGGTGAAACTCACCCAGGGATTGGCTGAGACGAAAAACATATTCTCAATAAAC
CCTTTAGGGAAATAGGCCAGGTTTTCACCGTAACACGCCACATCTTGCGAATATATGTGTAGAAACTGCC
GGAAATCGTCGTGGTATTCACTCCAGAGCGATGAAAACGTTTCAGTTTGCTCATGGAAAACGGTGTAACA
AGGGTGAACACTATCCCATATCACCAGCTCACCGTCTTTCATTGCCATACGAAATTCCGGATGAGCATTC
ATCAGGCGGGCAAGAATGTGAATAAAGGCCGGATAAAACTTGTGCTTATTTTTCTTTACGGTCTTTAAAA
AGGCCGTAATATCCAGCTGAACGGTCTGGTTATAGGTACATTGAGCAACTGACTGAAATGCCTCAAAATG
TTCTTTACGATGCCATTGGGATATATCAACGGTGGTATATCCAGTGATTTTTTTCTCCATTTTAGCTTCC
TTAGCTCCTGAAAATCTCGATAACTCAAAAAATACGCCCGGTAGTGATCTTATTTCATTATGGTGAAAGT
TGGAACCTCTTACGTGCCCGATCAACTCGAGTGCCACCTGACGTCTAAGAAACCATTATTATCATGACAT
TAACCTATAAAAATAGGCGTATCACGAGGCAGA
