>Addgene plasmid #117844 | cjBlue chromoprotein | depositor partial sequence | sequence record 222745 | Coding
ATGGCTTCCAAAATAAGCGACAACGTACGTATCAAACTGTATATGGAGGGCACGGTTAATAATCACCACT
TCATGTGTGAAGCGGAGGGTGAGGGCAAGCCATACGAAGGAACGCAGATGGAAAACATTAAAGTGACCAA
AGGAGGCCCGCTGCCGTTCTCTTTTGATATCCTGACGCCGAACTGCCAATATGGTTCTGTAGCCATAACC
AAGTACACGTCGGGGATTCCGGACTATTTTAAACAGTCATTCCCTGAAGGTTTTACCTGGGAAAGAACCA
CCATTTATGAAGATGGGGCTTATCTGACAACTCAGCAGGAAACCAAACTTGATGGAAATTGCTTAGTCTA
CAATATTAAAATCCTCGGCTGCAATTTTCCCCCCAATGGTCCTGTTATGCAGAAAAAAACGCAAGGCTGG
GAACCATGTTGCGAGATGCGCTATACACGTGATGGTGTCTTGTGCGGTCAGACATTAATGGCACTGAAAT
GTGCCGATGGGAACCATCTGACTTGTCATCTGCGGACTACTTACCGATCCAAAAAGGCAGCGAAGGCGTT
GCAAATGCCACCTTTCCATTTTTCAGACCATCGTCCGGAAATTGTGAAGGTTAGCGAGAACGGCACACTG
TTTGAGCAGCACGAAAGTAGTGTGGCACGCTATTGTCAGACATGCCCGAGCAAACTTGGTCATAATTAAT
AA
