>Addgene plasmid #117844 | cjBlue chromoprotein | depositor partial sequence | sequence record 222872 | Prefix, promoter, RBS
GAATTCGCGGCCGCTTCTAGAGTTTACGGCTAGCTCAGTCCTAGGTACAATGCTAGCTACTAGAGAAAGA
GGAGAAATACTAG
