>Addgene plasmid #117844 | cjBlue chromoprotein | depositor partial sequence | sequence record 222873 | Suffix
TACTAGTAGCGGCCGCTGCAG
